>Addgene plasmid #144241 | TFORF2805 | addgene full sequence | sequence record 353779 | Addgene NGS Result
GGCTCCGGTGCCCGTCAGTGGGCAGAGCGCACATCGCCCACAGTCCCCGAGAAGTTGGGGGGAGGGGTCG
GCAATTGAACCGGTGCCTAGAGAAGGTGGCGCGGGGTAAACTGGGAAAGTGATGTCGTGTACTGGCTCCG
CCTTTTTCCCGAGGGTGGGGGAGAACCGTATATAAGTGCAGTAGTCGCCGTGAACGTTCTTTTTCGCAAC
GGGTTTGCCGCCAGAACACAGGTAAGTGCCGTGTGTGGTTCCCGCGGGCCTGGCCTCTTTACGGGTTATG
GCCCTTGCGTGCCTTGAATTACTTCCACCTGGCTGCAGTACGTGATTCTTGATCCCGAGCTTCGGGTTGG
AAGTGGGTGGGAGAGTTCGAGGCCTTGCGCTTAAGGAGCCCCTTCGCCTCGTGCTTGAGTTGAGGCCTGG
CCTGGGCGCTGGGGCCGCCGCGTGCGAATCTGGTGGCACCTTCGCGCCTGTCTCGCTGCTTTCGATAAGT
CTCTAGCCATTTAAAATTTTTGATGACCTGCTGCGACGCTTTTTTTCTGGCAAGATAGTCTTGTAAATGC
GGGCCAAGATCTGCACACTGGTATTTCGGTTTTTGGGGCCGCGGGCGGCGACGGGGCCCGTGCGTCCCAG
CGCACATGTTCGGCGAGGCGGGGCCTGCGAGCGCGGCCACCGAGAATCGGACGGGGGTAGTCTCAAGCTG
GCCGGCCTGCTCTGGTGCCTGGCCTCGCGCCGCCGTGTATCGCCCCGCCCTGGGCGGCAAGGCTGGCCCG
GTCGGCACCAGTTGCGTGAGCGGAAAGATGGCCGCTTCCCGGCCCTGCTGCAGGGAGCTCAAAATGGAGG
ACGCGGCGCTCGGGAGAGCGGGCGGGTGAGTCACCCACACAAAGGAAAAGGGCCTTTCCGTCCTCAGCCG
TCGCTTCATGTGACTCCACGGAGTACCGGGCGCCGTCCAGGCACCTCGATTAGTTCTCGAGCTTTTGGAG
TACGTCGTCTTTAGGTTGGGGGGAGGGGTTTTATGCGATGGAGTTTCCCCACACTGAGTGGGTGGAGACT
GAAGTTAGGCCAGCTTGGCACTTGATGTAATTCTCCTTGGAATTTGCCCTTTTTGAGTTTGGATCTTGGT
TCATTCTCAAGCCTCAGACAGTGGTTCAAAGTTTTTTTCTTCCATTTCAGGTGTCGTGAGGCTAGCACCG
CCACCATGCCGCTGACTGGTGTAGAGCCCGCCAGAATGAACAGGAAGAAAGGAGACAAGGGCTTTGAAAG
CCCAAGGCCATATAAATTAACCCATCAGGTCGTCTGCATCAACAACATAAATTTCCAGAGAAAATCTGTT
GTGGGATTTGTGGAACTGACTATATTTCCCACAGTTGCAAACTTGAATAGAATCAAGTTGAACAGCAAAC
AGTGTAGAATATACCGAGTAAGGATCAATGATTTAGAGGCTGCTTTTATTTATAATGACCCAACCTTGGA
AGTTTGTCACAGTGAATCAAAACAGAGAAACCTCAATTATTTTTCCAATGCTTATGCAGCTGCAGTTAGT
GCTGTGGACCCTGATGCAGGAAATGGAGAACTTTGCATTAAGGTTCCATCAGAGCTATGGAAACACGTTG
ATGAGTTAAAGGTCCTGAAGATACACATCAATTTTTCTTTGGATCAGCCCAAAGGAGGTCTTCATTTTGT
GGTACCCAGTGTAGAGGGAAGTATGGCAGAGAGAGGTGCTCATGTTTTCTCTTGTGGGTATCAAAATTCT
ACAAGATTTTGGTTCCCTTGTGTTGATTCATACTCTGAATTGTGTACATGGAAATTAGAATTTACAGTAG
ATGCTGCAATGGTTGCTGTTTCTAATGGCGATTTGGTGGAGACAGTGTATACTCATGATATGAGGAAGAA
AACTTTCCATTATATGCTTACCATTCCTACAGCAGCGTCAAATATCTCCTTGGCCATTGGACCATTTGAA
ATACTGGTAGATCCATACATGCATGAGGTTACTCATTTTTGTTTGCCCCAACTTCTTCCATTGCTGAAAC
ATACCACATCATACCTTCATGAAGTCTTTGAATTTTATGAAGAAATTCTTACATGTCGTTACCCATACTC
CTGTTTTAAGACTGTCTTCATTGATGAGGCTTATGTTGAAGTGGCTGCTTATGCTTCCATGAGCATTTTT
AGCACAAATCTTTTACACAGTGCCATGATTATAGATGAGACACCTTTGACTAGAAGGTGTTTAGCCCAAT
CCTTGGCCCAGCAGTTTTTTGGTTGTTTCATATCTAGAATGTCTTGGTCTGATGAATGGGTGCTGAAGGG
AATTTCAGGCTATATCTATGGACTTTGGATGAAAAAAACTTTTGGTGTTAATGAGTACCGCCATTGGATT
AAAGAGGAGCTAGACAAAATAGTGGCATATGAACTAAAAACTGGTGGGGTTTTACTACATCCCATATTTG
GTGGAGGAAAAGAGAAGGATAATCCGGCTTCCCATCTACACTTTTCAATAAAGCATCCACATACACTGTC
CTGGGAATACTACAGTATGTTTCAGTGTAAAGCCCACCTTGTGATGAGATTGATTGAAAATAGGATCAGT
ATGGAATTTATGCTACAAGTTTTCAATAAACTGCTAAGTCTGGCTAGTACTGCTTCATCTCAGAAGTTCC
AGTCACATATGTGGAGTCAGATGTTGGTTTCCACATCTGGGTTTTTGAAATCCATTTCAAATGTCTCTGG
CAAAGATATTCAGCCGTTAATAAAGCAGTGGGTAGATCAGAGTGGAGTGGTAAAATTTTATGGAAGTTTT
GCATTTAATAGAAAACGAAATGTCTTGGAACTGGAAATAAAACAGGACTATACATCTCCTGGAACTCAGA
AATACGTGGGACCACTTAAAGTGACAGTGCAGGAGTTAGATGGATCCTTCAATCATACACTGCAAATTGA
AGAAAACAGCCTTAAACATGATATACCCTGCCATTCCAAAAGTAGAAGGAATAAAAAGAAAAAAATCCCA
CTGATGAATGGAGAAGAAGTTGATATGGATCTTTCTGCAATGGATGCTGATTCCCCTTTGCTGTGGATAA
GGATAGACCCAGATATGTCAGTATTGAGGAAGGTAGAATTTGAGCAAGCTGATTTTATGTGGCAGTATCA
GCTCCGCTATGAGAGAGATGTTGTTGCACAGCAGGAATCCATTTTGGCTTTGGAAAAATTCCCTACTCCA
GCATCTCGGCTTGCACTCACTGATATATTAGAACAAGAGCAGTGTTTCTACAGAGTAAGAATGTCAGCTT
GCTTCTGTCTTGCAAAGATTGCAAATTCAATGGTGAGCACATGGACAGGACCACCAGCCATGAAGTCACT
CTTCACTAGGATGTTTTGTTGTAAAAGTTGTCCAAACATTGTGAAAACAAACAACTTTATGAGCTTTCAA
AGCTATTTTCTACAGAAGACTATGCCAGTTGCAATGGCTTTATTAAGAGATGTTCATAATCTTTGTCCTA
AAGAAGTCTTAACATTTATTTTAGACTTAATCAAGTACAATGACAACAGGAAAAATAAGTTTTCAGATAA
CTATTATCGTGCAGAAATGATTGATGCCCTGGCCAACTCTGTTACACCTGCAGTCAGTGTGAATAATGAA
GTTAGAACTTTGGATAACTTAAATCCTGATGTGCGACTCATTCTTGAAGAAATCACCAGATTTTTGAATA
TGGAAAAACTTCTTCCGAGTTACAGGCATACCATCACTGTCAGTTGTTTGAGAGCCATACGGGTACTTCA
GAAGAACGGACATGTGCCAAGTGATCCAGCTCTTTTTAAATCTTATGCTGAATATGGCCACTTTGTGGAC
ATTAGGATAGCAGCTTTGGAAGCAGTTGTTGATTATACTAAAGTGGACAGAAGTTATGAAGAACTGCAAT
GGCTACTTAATATGATTCAGAATGACCCTGTACCCTATGTAAGGCATAAGATTCTCAACATGTTGACTAA
GAACCCACCATTTACTAAGAACATGGAGTCTCCCTTATGCAATGAAGCCCTGGTAGATCAACTTTGGAAA
CTTATGAATTCTGGTACTTCACATGACTGGAGGTTACGGTGTGGTGCTGTGGACTTGTACTTCACACTTT
TTGGCCTCAGTAGACCTTCCTGTTTACCCTTGCCAGAGCTTGGGTTGGTTCTTAATCTAAAGGAGAAAAA
AGCTGTCTTGAATCCTACCATAATTCCAGAGTCAGTAGCAGGCAACCAAGAAGCTGCAAATAATCCAAGC
AGTCACCCACAGCTAGTTGGATTTCAGAACCCTTTTTCCAGTTCTCAAGATGAGGAGGAGATTGATATGG
ATACTGTTCATGATAGCCAGGCCTTCATTTCCCATCATTTAAACATGCTTGAAAGGCCGTCAACTCCAGG
GCTCTCGAAATATCGGCCAGCTAGCTCCCGATCTGCTTTAATACCCCAGCACTCAGCAGGCTGTGACAGC
ACACCCACCACAAAACCCCAGTGGAGTTTGGAACTTGCACGGAAGGGAACAGGTAAAGAACAAGCACCTT
TGGAGATGAGTATGCATCCAGCGGCAAGCGCTCCACTCTCAGTCTTTACTAAGGAATCTACAGCCTCCAA
ACACAGTGACCACCATCACCACCATCACCATGAGCACAAGAAAAAGAAGAAGAAGCATAAACATAAGCAC
AAACACAAGCATAAGCATGACAGTAAAGAAAAGGACAAGGAGCCTTTCACTTTCTCCAGCCCTGCCAGTG
GCAGGTCTATTCGTTCTCCTTCCCTTTCAGACTAGTAATGAACTAGTCCGTAACTTGAAAGTATTTCGAT
TTCTTGGCTTTATATATCTTGTGGAAAGGACGATATTGGAGTCAGTGAGCCATTCACACGCGTTAAGTCG
ACAATCAACCTCTGGATTACAAAATTTGTGAAAGATTGACTGGTATTCTTAACTATGTTGCTCCTTTTAC
GCTATGTGGATACGCTGCTTTAATGCCTTTGTATCATGCTATTGCTTCCCGTATGGCTTTCATTTTCTCC
TCCTTGTATAAATCCTGGTTGCTGTCTCTTTATGAGGAGTTGTGGCCCGTTGTCAGGCAACGTGGCGTGG
TGTGCACTGTGTTTGCTGACGCAACCCCCACTGGTTGGGGCATTGCCACCACCTGTCAGCTCCTTTCCGG
GACTTTCGCTTTCCCCCTCCCTATTGCCACGGCGGAACTCATCGCCGCCTGCCTTGCCCGCTGCTGGACA
GGGGCTCGGCTGTTGGGCACTGACAATTCCGTGGTGTTGTCGGGGAAATCATCGTCCTTTCCTTGGCTGC
TCGCCTGTGTTGCCACCTGGATTCTGCGCGGGACGTCCTTCTGCTACGTCCCTTCGGCCCTCAATCCAGC
GGACCTTCCTTCCCGCGGCCTGCTGCCGGCTCTGCGGCCTCTTCCGCGTCTTCGCCTTCGCCCTCAGACG
AGTCGGATCTCCCTTTGGGCCGCCTCCCCGCGTCGACTTTAAGACCAATGACTTACAAGGCAGCTGTAGA
TCTTAGCCACTTTTTAAAAGAAAAGGGGGGACTGGAAGGGCTAATTCACTCCCAACGAAGACAAGATCTG
CTTTTTGCTTGTACTGGGTCTCTCTGGTTAGACCAGATCTGAGCCTGGGAGCTCTCTGGCTAACTAGGGA
ACCCACTGCTTAAGCCTCAATAAAGCTTGCCTTGAGTGCTTCAAGTAGTGTGTGCCCGTCTGTTGTGTGA
CTCTGGTAACTAGAGATCCCTCAGACCCTTTTAGTCAGTGTGGAAAATCTCTAGCAGTACGTATAGTAGT
TCATGTCATCTTATTATTCAGTATTTATAACTTGCAAAGAAATGAATATCAGAGAGTGAGAGGAACTTGT
TTATTGCAGCTTATAATGGTTACAAATAAAGCAATAGCATCACAAATTTCACAAATAAAGCATTTTTTTC
ACTGCATTCTAGTTGTGGTTTGTCCAAACTCATCAATGTATCTTATCATGTCTGGCTCTAGCTATCCCGC
CCCTAACTCCGCCCATCCCGCCCCTAACTCCGCCCAGTTCCGCCCATTCTCCGCCCCATGGCTGACTAAT
TTTTTTTATTTATGCAGAGGCCGAGGCCGCCTCGGCCTCTGAGCTATTCCAGAAGTAGTGAGGAGGCTTT
TTTGGAGGCCTAGGGACGTACCCAATTCGCCCTATAGTGAGTCGTATTACGCGCGCTCACTGGCCGTCGT
TTTACAACGTCGTGACTGGGAAAACCCTGGCGTTACCCAACTTAATCGCCTTGCAGCACATCCCCCTTTC
GCCAGCTGGCGTAATAGCGAAGAGGCCCGCACCGATCGCCCTTCCCAACAGTTGCGCAGCCTGAATGGCG
AATGGG
[124 nt withheld, positions 6377-6500]
C
[91 nt withheld, positions 6502-6592]
A
[49 nt withheld, positions 6594-6642]
CCTTTGACGTTGGAGTCCACGTTCTTT
[37 nt withheld, positions 6670-6706]
ACCCTATCTCGGTCTATTCTTTTGATTTATAAGGGATTTTGCCGATTTCGGCCTATTGGTTAAAAAATGA
GCTGATTTAACAAAAATTTAACGCGAATTTTAACAAAATATTAACGCTTACAATTTAGGTGGCACTTTTC
GGGGAAATGTGCGCGGAACCCCTATTTGTTTATTTTTCTAAATACATTCAAATATGTATCCGCTCATGAG
ACAATAACCCTGATAAATGCTTCAATAATATTGAAAAAGGAAGAGTATGAGTATTCAACATTTCCGTGTC
GCCCTTATTCCCTTTTTTGCGGCATTTTGCCTTCCTGTTTTTGCTCACCCAGAAACGCTGGTGAAAGTAA
AAGATGCTGAAGATCAGTTGGGTGCACGAGTGGGTTACATCGAACTGGATCTCAACAGCGGTAAGATCCT
TGAGAGTTTTCGCCCCGAAGAACGTTTTCCAATGATGAGCACTTTTAAAGTTCTGCTATGTGGCGCGGTA
TTATCCCGTATTGACGCCGGGCAAGAGCAACTCGGTCGCCGCATACACTATTCTCAGAATGACTTGGTTG
AGTACTCACCAGTCACAGAAAAGCATCTTACGGATGGCATGACAGTAAGAGAATTATGCAGTGCTGCCAT
AACCATGAGTGATAACACTGCGGCCAACTTACTTCTGACAACGATCGGAGGACCGAAGGAGCTAACCGCT
TTTTTGCACAACATGGGGGATCATGTAACTCGCCTTGATCGTTGGGAACCGGAGCTGAATGAAGCCATAC
CAAACGACGAGCGTGACACCACGATGCCTGTAGCAATGGCAACAACGTTGCGCAAACTATTAACTGGCGA
ACTACTTACTCTAGCTTCCCGGCAACAATTAATAGACTGGATGGAGGCGGATAAAGTTGCAGGACCACTT
CTGCGCTCGGCCCTTCCGGCTGGCTGGTTTATTGCTGATAAATCTGGAGCCGGTGAGCGTGGGTCTCGCG
GTATCATTGCAGCACTGGGGCCAGATGGTAAGCCCTCCCGTATCGTAGTTATCTACACGACGGGGAGTCA
GGCAACTATGGATGAACGAAATAGACAGATCGCTGAGATAGGTGCCTCACTGATTAAGCATTGGTAACTG
TCAGACCAAGTTTACTCATATATACTTTAGATTGATTTAAAACTTCATTTTTAATTTAAAAGGATCTAGG
TGAAGATCCTTTTTGATAATCTCATGACCAAAATCCCTTAACGTGAGTTTTCGTTCCACTGAGCGTCAGA
CCCCGTAGAAAAGATCAAAGGATCTTCTTGAGATCCTTTTTTTCTGCGCGTAATCTGCTGCTTGCAAACA
AAAAAACCACCGCTACCAGCGGTGGTTTGTTTGCCGGATCAAGAGCTACCAACTCTTTTTCCGAAGGTAA
CTGGCTTCAGCAGAGCGCAGATACCAAATACTGTTCTTCTAGTGTAGCCGTAGTTAGGCCACCACTTCAA
GAACTCTGTAGCACCGCCTACATACCTCGCTCTGCTAATCCTGTTACCAGTGGCTGCTGCCAGTGGCGAT
AAGTCGTGTCTTACCGGGTTGGACTCAAGACGATAGTTACCGGATAAGGCGCAGCGGTCGGGCTGAACGG
GGGGTTCGTGCACACAGCCCAGCTTGGAGCGAACGACCTACACCGAACTGAGATACCTACAGCGTGAGCT
ATGAGAAAGCGCCACGCTTCCCGAAGGGAGAAAGGCGGACAGGTATCCGGTAAGCGGCAGGGTCGGAACA
GGAGAGCGCACGAGGGAGCTTCCAGGGGGAAACGCCTGGTATCTTTATAGTCCTGTCGGGTTTCGCCACC
TCTGACTTGAGCGTCGATTTTTGTGATGCTCGTCAGGGGGGCGGAGCCTATGGAAAAACGCCAGCAACGC
GGCCTTTTTACGGTTCCTGGCCTTTTGCTGGCCTTTTGCTCACATGTTCTTTCCTGCGTTATCCCCTGAT
TCTGTGGATAACCGTATTACCGCCTTTGAGTGAGCTGATACCGCTCGCCGCAGCCGAACGACCGAGCGCA
GCGAGTCAGTGAGCGAGGAAGCGGAAGAGCGCCCAATACGCAAACCGCCTCTCCCCGCGCGTTGGCCGAT
TCATTAATGCAGCTGGCACGACAGGTTTCCCGACTGGAAAGCGGGCAGTGAGCGCAACGCAATTAATGTG
AGTTAGCTCACTCATTAGGCACCCCAGGCTTTACACTTTATGCTTCCGGCTCGTATGTTGTGTGGAATTG
TGAGCGGATAACAATTTCACACAGGAAACAGCTATGACCATGATTACGCCAAGCGCGCAATTAACCCTCA
CTAAAGGGAACAAAAGCTGGAGCTGCAAGCTTAATGTAGTCTTATGCAATACTCTTGTAGTCTTGCAACA
TGGTAACGATGAGTTAGCAACATGCCTTACAAGGAGAGAAAAAGCACCGTGCATGCCGATTGGTGGAAGT
AAGGTGGTACGATCGTGCCTTATTAGGAAGGCAACAGACGGGTCTGACATGGATTGGACGAACCACTGAA
TTGCCGCATTGCAGAGATATTGTATTTAAGTGCCTAGCTCGATACATAAACGGGTCTCTCTGGTTAGACC
AGATCTGAGCCTGGGAGCTCTCTGGCTAACTAGGGAACCCACTGCTTAAGCCTCAATAAAGCTTGCCTTG
AGTGCTTCAAGTAGTGTGTGCCCGTCTGTTGTGTGACTCTGGTAACTAGAGATCCCTCAGACCCTTTTAG
TCAGTGTGGAAAATCTCTAGCAGTGGCGCCCGAACAGGGACTTGAAAGCGAAAGGGAAACCAGAGGAGCT
CTCTCGACGCAGGACTCGGCTTGCTGAAGCGCGCACGGCAAGAGGCGAGGGGCGGCGACTGGTGAGTACG
CCAAAAATTTTGACTAGCGGAGGCTAGAAGGAGAGAGATGGGTGCGAGAGCGTCAGTATTAAGCGGGGGA
GAATTAGATCGCGATGGGAAAAAATTCGGTTAAGGCCAGGGGGAAAGAAAAAATATAAATTAAAACATAT
AGTATGGGCAAGCAGGGAGCTAGAACGATTCGCAGTTAATCCTGGCCTGTTAGAAACATCAGAAGGCTGT
AGACAAATACTGGGACAGCTACAACCATCCCTTCAGACAGGATCAGAAGAACTTAGATCATTATATAATA
CAGTAGCAACCCTCTATTGTGTGCATCAAAGGATAGAGATAAAAGACACCAAGGAAGCTTTAGACAAGAT
AGAGGAAGAGCAAAACAAAAGTAAGACCACCGCACAGCAAGCGGCCGCTGATCTTCAGACCTGGAGGAGG
AGATATGAGGGACAATTGGAGAAGTGAATTATATAAATATAAAGTAGTAAAAATTGAACCATTAGGAGTA
GCACCCACCAAGGCAAAGAGAAGAGTGGTGCAGAGAGAAAAAAGAGCAGTGGGAATAGGAGCTTTGTTCC
TTGGGTTCTTGGGAGCAGCAGGAAGCACTATGGGCGCAGCGTCAATGACGCTGACGGTACAGGCCAGACA
ATTATTGTCTGGTATAGTGCAGCAGCAGAACAATTTGCTGAGGGCTATTGAGGCGCAACAGCATCTGTTG
CAACTCACAGTCTGGGGCATCAAGCAGCTCCAGGCAAGAATCCTGGCTGTGGAAAGATACCTAAAGGATC
AACAGCTCCTGGGGATTTGGGGTTGCTCTGGAAAACTCATTTGCACCACTGCTGTGCCTTGGAATGCTAG
TTGGAGTAATAAATCTCTGGAACAGATTTGGAATCACACGACCTGGATGGAGTGGGACAGAGAAATTAAC
AATTACACAAGCTTAATACACTCCTTAATTGAAGAATCGCAAAACCAGCAAGAAAAGAATGAACAAGAAT
TATTGGAATTAGATAAATGGGCAAGTTTGTGGAATTGGTTTAACATAACAAATTGGCTGTGGTATATAAA
ATTATTCATAATGATAGTAGGAGGCTTGGTAGGTTTAAGAATAGTTTTTGCTGTACTTTCTATAGTGAAT
AGAGTTAGGCAGGGATATTCACCATTATCGTTTCAGACCCACCTCCCAACCCCGAGGGGACCCATGCATT
GCATCTCAATTAGTCAGCAACCAGGTGTGGAAAGTCCCCAGGCTCCCCAGCAGGCAGAAGTATGCAAAGC
ATGCGTCTCAATTAGTCAGCAACCATAGTCCCGCCCCTAACTCCGCCCATCCCGCCCCTAACTCCGCCCA
GTTCCGCCCATTCTCCGCCCCATGGCTGACTAATTTTTTTTATTTATGCAGAGGCCGAGGCCGCCTCGGC
CTCTGAGCTATTCCAGAAGTAGTGAGGAGGCTTTTTTGGAGGCCTAGGCTTTTGCAAAAAGCTTTCTAGA
GGTACCACCGGAGCTTACCATGACCGAGTACAAGCCCACGGTGCGCCTCGCCACCCGCGACGACGTCCCC
AGGGCCGTACGCACCCTCGCCGCCGCGTTCGCCGACTACCCCGCCACGCGCCACACCGTCGATCCGGACC
GCCACATCGAGCGGGTCACCGAGCTGCAAGAACTCTTCCTCACGCGCGTCGGGCTCGACATCGGCAAGGT
GTGGGTCGCGGACGACGGCGCCGCCGTGGCGGTCTGGACCACGCCGGAGAGCGTCGAAGCGGGGGCGGTG
TTCGCCGAGATCGGCCCGCGCATGGCCGAGTTGAGCGGTTCCCGGCTGGCCGCGCAGCAACAGATGGAAG
GCCTCCTGGCGCCGCACCGGCCCAAGGAGCCCGCGTGGTTCCTGGCCACCGTCGGCGTCTCGCCCGACCA
CCAGGGCAAGGGTCTGGGCAGCGCCGTCGTGCTCCCCGGAGTGGAGGCGGCCGAGCGCGCCGGGGTGCCC
GCCTTCCTGGAGACCTCCGCGCCCCGCAACCTCCCCTTCTACGAGCGGCTCGGCTTCACCGTCACCGCCG
ACGTCGAGGTGCCCGAAGGACCGCGCACCTGGTGCATGACCCGCAAGCCCGGTGCCAGTTAACGAATTCT
AGATCTTGAGACAAATGGCAGTATTCATCCACAATTTTAAAAGAAAAGGGGGGATTGGGGGGTACAGTGC
AGGGGAAAGAATAGTAGACATAATAGCAACAGACATACAAACTAAAGAATTACAAAAACAAATTACAAAA
ATTCAAAATTTTCGGGTTTATTACAGGGACAGCAGAGATCCACTTTGGCGCCGGCTCGAGGCCTGCAGGT
GCAAAGATGGATAAAGTTTTAAACAGAGAGGAATCTTTGCAGCTAATGGACCTTCTAGGTCTTGAAAGGA
GTGGGAATT
Features (pLannotate 1.2.2; 31 found; start..end, strand, type, name):
      1..1179    +  promoter       EF-1α promoter: strong constitutive promoter for human elongation factor EF-1α
   1196..4792    +  CDS            TAF2: TAF2_HUMAN - Also known as CIF150, TAF2B. Experimental evidence at protein level: Swiss-Prot protein existence level 1. Transcription factor TFIID is one of the general factors required for accurate and regulated initiation by RNA polymerase II. TFIID is a multimeric protein complex that plays a central role in mediating promoter responses to various activators and repressors. It requires core promoter-specific cofactors for productive transcription stimulation. TAF2 stabilizes TFIID binding to core promoter. From Homo sapiens (Human).
   4808..4861    +  promoter       U6 promoter (fragment): RNA polymerase III promoter for human U6 snRNA
   4903..5491    +  misc_feature   WPRE: woodchuck hepatitis virus posttranscriptional regulatory element
   5542..5561    +  misc_feature   cPPT/CTS (fragment): central polypurine tract and central termination sequence of HIV-1
   5563..5796    +  LTR            3' LTR (ΔU3): self-inactivating 3' long terminal repeat (LTR) from HIV-1
   5874..5995    +  polyA_signal   SV40 poly(A) signal: SV40 polyadenylation signal
   6035..6170    +  rep_origin     SV40 ori: SV40 origin of replication
   6191..6209    -  promoter       T7 promoter: promoter for bacteriophage T7 RNA polymerase
   6217..6372    +  CDS            lacZα (fragment): LacZα fragment of β-galactosidase; lacZ fragment
   6377..6805    +  rep_origin     f1 ori (sequence partly withheld): f1 bacteriophage origin of replication; arrow indicates direction of (+) strand synthesis
   6858..6962    +  promoter       AmpR promoter: bla
   6963..7823    +  CDS            AmpR: β-lactamase; bla; confers resistance to ampicillin, carbenicillin, and related antibiotics
   7994..8582    +  rep_origin     ori: high-copy-number ColE1/pMB1/pBR322/pUC origin of replication
   8765..8857    +  CDS            lacI (fragment): lac repressor; lacI; The lac repressor binds to the lac operator to inhibit transcription in E. coli. This inhibition can be relieved by adding lactose or isopropyl-β-D-thiogalactopyranoside (IPTG).
   8870..8891    +  protein_bind   CAP binding site: CAP binding activates transcription in the presence of cAMP. E. coli catabolite activator protein
   8906..8936    +  promoter       lac promoter: promoter for the E. coli lac operon
   8940..8962    +  protein_bind   lac operator (fragment): The lac repressor binds to the lac operator to inhibit transcription in E. coli. This inhibition can be relieved by adding lactose or isopropyl-β-D-thiogalactopyranoside (IPTG). lac repressor encoded by lacI
   9005..9023    +  promoter       T3 promoter: promoter for bacteriophage T3 RNA polymerase
   9051..9277    +  promoter       RSV promoter: Rous sarcoma virus enhancer/promoter
   9278..9458    +  LTR            5' LTR (truncated): truncated 5' long terminal repeat (LTR) from HIV-1
   9505..9630    +  misc_feature   HIV-1 Ψ: packaging signal of human immunodeficiency virus type 1
   9614..9977    +  CDS            HIV-1 gag (fragment): gag protein from human immunodeficiency virus 1; gag
  10123..10356   +  misc_feature   RRE: The Rev response element (RRE) of HIV-1 allows for Rev-dependent mRNA export from the nucleus to the cytoplasm.
  10733..10759   +  CDS            Rev (fragment): human immunodeficiency virus 1 (HIV-1) Rev protein; rev; enhances nuclear export of unspliced and incompletely spliced viral mRNAs
  10766..10789   +  promoter       SV40 promoter (fragment): SV40 early promoter
  10790..10861   +  promoter       SV40 promoter (fragment): SV40 enhancer and early promoter
  10885..11020   +  rep_origin     SV40 ori: SV40 origin of replication
  11066..11662   +  CDS            PuroR (fragment): puromycin N-acetyltransferase; pac from Streptomyces; confers resistance to puromycin
  11711..11828   +  misc_feature   cPPT/CTS: central polypurine tract and central termination sequence of HIV-1
  11893..11959   +  CDS            small t antigen (fragment): SV40 (simian virus 40) small t antigen
