[The description below was written by a language model from this plasmid's Addgene catalogue record and pLannotate feature annotations shown in this document.]
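Description:
TFORF2805 is a third-generation-style, self-inactivating HIV-1 lentiviral expression plasmid built on the pLX_TRC317 backbone, carrying the human TAF2 open reading frame for overexpression in mammalian cells. It is one member of a barcoded transcription factor ORF collection. In bacteria it is maintained by a high-copy ColE1/pUC origin and selected through the β-lactamase (AmpR) gene. An f1 origin and remnants of a lac/lacZα cloning region with flanking T7 and T3 promoters are also present. The depositor notes a risk of recombination, as is common for LTR-containing plasmids.

The viral transcript is driven by an RSV promoter fused to a truncated 5' LTR, followed by the Ψ packaging signal with a gag fragment and the RRE for Rev-dependent export, and it ends at a ΔU3 3' LTR that inactivates LTR promoter activity after integration. Within this unit, an SV40 early promoter/origin region drives puromycin N-acetyltransferase for selection of transduced cells. It is followed by a cPPT/CTS element and then the EF-1α promoter, which drives constitutive expression of TAF2, a TFIID subunit that stabilizes TFIID binding at core promoters. A WPRE downstream of the ORF enhances transcript expression. The record states that each construct carries a unique 24-bp barcode, though the barcode is not annotated in the feature table. The short stretch between the ORF and the WPRE is annotated only as a small U6 promoter fragment. An SV40 poly(A) signal lies beyond the 3' LTR. The vector is intended for packaging into lentivirus and for pooled overexpression screens, such as directed-differentiation studies, where sequencing the barcodes identifies which factor each cell received.
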