Addgene plasmid #144241: TFORF2805
Purpose: Lentiviral vector for overexpressing transcription factor ORFs with unique 24-bp barcodes. Barcodes facilitate identification of transcription factors in pooled screens.
Depositing lab: Feng Zhang. Depositing organization: Broad Institute. Publication: A transcription factor atlas of directed differentiation. Joung J, Ma S, Tay T, Geiger-Schuller KR, Kirchgatterer PC, Verdine VK, Guo B, Arias-Garcia MA, Allen WE, Singh A, Kuksenko O, Abudayyeh OO, Gootenberg JS, Fu Z, Macrae RK, Buenrostro JD, Regev A, Zhang F. Cell. 2023 Jan 5;186(1):209-229.e26. doi: 10.1016/j.cell.2022.11.026. PubMed 36608654.
Backbone
  Vector backbone: pLX_TRC317
  Backbone manufacturer: Broad Institute Genetic Perturbation Platform
  Backbone size w/o insert (bp): 8264
  Vector type: Mammalian Expression, Lentiviral
  Selectable markers: Puromycin
Growth in bacteria
  Bacterial resistance: Ampicillin, 100 μg/mL
  Growth temperature: 37°C
  Growth strain: NEB Stable
  Copy number: High Copy
Gene/Insert
  Gene/Insert name: TAF2
  Species: H. sapiens (human)
  Insert size (bp): 3701
  Entrez Gene: TAF2 (a.k.a. CIF150, MRT40, TAF2B, TAFII150)
  Promoter: EF1a
  Cloning method: Unknown
  Sequencing primers: 5′ GGGTGGAGACTGAAGTTAGGCCAG; 3′ CACATAGCGTAAAAGGAGCAACATAG
Terms and licenses: Academic/Nonprofit Terms; Industry Terms: Not Available to Industry
Depositor comments: NM_003184,ENST00000378164 . The transcription factor ORF portion of this plasmid was synthesized by Genewiz. Please test multiple small colonies in case of plasmid recombination. To make this collection available in a timely manner, a portion of this collection was not fully sequenced by Addgene. If an Addgene verified full plasmid sequence is not available, please contact us prior to placing an order to request the full sequence.
How to cite: TFORF2805 was a gift from Feng Zhang (Addgene plasmid # 144241 ; http://n2t.net/addgene:144241 ; RRID:Addgene_144241)
