>Addgene plasmid #144241 | TFORF2805 | depositor partial sequence | sequence record 284838 | Insert
ACCGCCACCATGCCGCTGACTGGTGTAGAGCCCGCCAGAATGAACAGGAAGAAAGGAGACAAGGGCTTTG
AAAGCCCAAGGCCATATAAATTAACCCATCAGGTCGTCTGCATCAACAACATAAATTTCCAGAGAAAATC
TGTTGTGGGATTTGTGGAACTGACTATATTTCCCACAGTTGCAAACTTGAATAGAATCAAGTTGAACAGC
AAACAGTGTAGAATATACCGAGTAAGGATCAATGATTTAGAGGCTGCTTTTATTTATAATGACCCAACCT
TGGAAGTTTGTCACAGTGAATCAAAACAGAGAAACCTCAATTATTTTTCCAATGCTTATGCAGCTGCAGT
TAGTGCTGTGGACCCTGATGCAGGAAATGGAGAACTTTGCATTAAGGTTCCATCAGAGCTATGGAAACAC
GTTGATGAGTTAAAGGTCCTGAAGATACACATCAATTTTTCTTTGGATCAGCCCAAAGGAGGTCTTCATT
TTGTGGTACCCAGTGTAGAGGGAAGTATGGCAGAGAGAGGTGCTCATGTTTTCTCTTGTGGGTATCAAAA
TTCTACAAGATTTTGGTTCCCTTGTGTTGATTCATACTCTGAATTGTGTACATGGAAATTAGAATTTACA
GTAGATGCTGCAATGGTTGCTGTTTCTAATGGCGATTTGGTGGAGACAGTGTATACTCATGATATGAGGA
AGAAAACTTTCCATTATATGCTTACCATTCCTACAGCAGCGTCAAATATCTCCTTGGCCATTGGACCATT
TGAAATACTGGTAGATCCATACATGCATGAGGTTACTCATTTTTGTTTGCCCCAACTTCTTCCATTGCTG
AAACATACCACATCATACCTTCATGAAGTCTTTGAATTTTATGAAGAAATTCTTACATGTCGTTACCCAT
ACTCCTGTTTTAAGACTGTCTTCATTGATGAGGCTTATGTTGAAGTGGCTGCTTATGCTTCCATGAGCAT
TTTTAGCACAAATCTTTTACACAGTGCCATGATTATAGATGAGACACCTTTGACTAGAAGGTGTTTAGCC
CAATCCTTGGCCCAGCAGTTTTTTGGTTGTTTCATATCTAGAATGTCTTGGTCTGATGAATGGGTGCTGA
AGGGAATTTCAGGCTATATCTATGGACTTTGGATGAAAAAAACTTTTGGTGTTAATGAGTACCGCCATTG
GATTAAAGAGGAGCTAGACAAAATAGTGGCATATGAACTAAAAACTGGTGGGGTTTTACTACATCCCATA
TTTGGTGGAGGAAAAGAGAAGGATAATCCGGCTTCCCATCTACACTTTTCAATAAAGCATCCACATACAC
TGTCCTGGGAATACTACAGTATGTTTCAGTGTAAAGCCCACCTTGTGATGAGATTGATTGAAAATAGGAT
CAGTATGGAATTTATGCTACAAGTTTTCAATAAACTGCTAAGTCTGGCTAGTACTGCTTCATCTCAGAAG
TTCCAGTCACATATGTGGAGTCAGATGTTGGTTTCCACATCTGGGTTTTTGAAATCCATTTCAAATGTCT
CTGGCAAAGATATTCAGCCGTTAATAAAGCAGTGGGTAGATCAGAGTGGAGTGGTAAAATTTTATGGAAG
TTTTGCATTTAATAGAAAACGAAATGTCTTGGAACTGGAAATAAAACAGGACTATACATCTCCTGGAACT
CAGAAATACGTGGGACCACTTAAAGTGACAGTGCAGGAGTTAGATGGATCCTTCAATCATACACTGCAAA
TTGAAGAAAACAGCCTTAAACATGATATACCCTGCCATTCCAAAAGTAGAAGGAATAAAAAGAAAAAAAT
CCCACTGATGAATGGAGAAGAAGTTGATATGGATCTTTCTGCAATGGATGCTGATTCCCCTTTGCTGTGG
ATAAGGATAGACCCAGATATGTCAGTATTGAGGAAGGTAGAATTTGAGCAAGCTGATTTTATGTGGCAGT
ATCAGCTCCGCTATGAGAGAGATGTTGTTGCACAGCAGGAATCCATTTTGGCTTTGGAAAAATTCCCTAC
TCCAGCATCTCGGCTTGCACTCACTGATATATTAGAACAAGAGCAGTGTTTCTACAGAGTAAGAATGTCA
GCTTGCTTCTGTCTTGCAAAGATTGCAAATTCAATGGTGAGCACATGGACAGGACCACCAGCCATGAAGT
CACTCTTCACTAGGATGTTTTGTTGTAAAAGTTGTCCAAACATTGTGAAAACAAACAACTTTATGAGCTT
TCAAAGCTATTTTCTACAGAAGACTATGCCAGTTGCAATGGCTTTATTAAGAGATGTTCATAATCTTTGT
CCTAAAGAAGTCTTAACATTTATTTTAGACTTAATCAAGTACAATGACAACAGGAAAAATAAGTTTTCAG
ATAACTATTATCGTGCAGAAATGATTGATGCCCTGGCCAACTCTGTTACACCTGCAGTCAGTGTGAATAA
TGAAGTTAGAACTTTGGATAACTTAAATCCTGATGTGCGACTCATTCTTGAAGAAATCACCAGATTTTTG
AATATGGAAAAACTTCTTCCGAGTTACAGGCATACCATCACTGTCAGTTGTTTGAGAGCCATACGGGTAC
TTCAGAAGAACGGACATGTGCCAAGTGATCCAGCTCTTTTTAAATCTTATGCTGAATATGGCCACTTTGT
GGACATTAGGATAGCAGCTTTGGAAGCAGTTGTTGATTATACTAAAGTGGACAGAAGTTATGAAGAACTG
CAATGGCTACTTAATATGATTCAGAATGACCCTGTACCCTATGTAAGGCATAAGATTCTCAACATGTTGA
CTAAGAACCCACCATTTACTAAGAACATGGAGTCTCCCTTATGCAATGAAGCCCTGGTAGATCAACTTTG
GAAACTTATGAATTCTGGTACTTCACATGACTGGAGGTTACGGTGTGGTGCTGTGGACTTGTACTTCACA
CTTTTTGGCCTCAGTAGACCTTCCTGTTTACCCTTGCCAGAGCTTGGGTTGGTTCTTAATCTAAAGGAGA
AAAAAGCTGTCTTGAATCCTACCATAATTCCAGAGTCAGTAGCAGGCAACCAAGAAGCTGCAAATAATCC
AAGCAGTCACCCACAGCTAGTTGGATTTCAGAACCCTTTTTCCAGTTCTCAAGATGAGGAGGAGATTGAT
ATGGATACTGTTCATGATAGCCAGGCCTTCATTTCCCATCATTTAAACATGCTTGAAAGGCCGTCAACTC
CAGGGCTCTCGAAATATCGGCCAGCTAGCTCCCGATCTGCTTTAATACCCCAGCACTCAGCAGGCTGTGA
CAGCACACCCACCACAAAACCCCAGTGGAGTTTGGAACTTGCACGGAAGGGAACAGGTAAAGAACAAGCA
CCTTTGGAGATGAGTATGCATCCAGCGGCAAGCGCTCCACTCTCAGTCTTTACTAAGGAATCTACAGCCT
CCAAACACAGTGACCACCATCACCACCATCACCATGAGCACAAGAAAAAGAAGAAGAAGCATAAACATAA
GCACAAACACAAGCATAAGCATGACAGTAAAGAAAAGGACAAGGAGCCTTTCACTTTCTCCAGCCCTGCC
AGTGGCAGGTCTATTCGTTCTCCTTCCCTTTCAGACTAGTAATGAACTAGTCCGTAACTTGAAAGTATTT
CGATTTCTTGGCTTTATATATCTTGTGGAAAGGACGATATTGGAGTCAGTGAGCCATTCAC
