>Addgene plasmid #144241 | TFORF2805 | depositor partial sequence | sequence record 284839 | Barcode
TATTGGAGTCAGTGAGCCATTCAC
